>Addgene plasmid #209570 | pCAGIG-FLAG-SHTN1LRRR>GGG | addgene full sequence | sequence record 413362 | Addgene NGS Result
GGTCGACATTGATTATTGACTAGTTATTAATAGTAATCAATTACGGGGTCATTAGTTCATAGCCCATATA
TGGAGTTCCGCGTTACATAACTTACGGTAAATGGCCCGCCTGGCTGACCGCCCAACGACCCCCGCCCATT
GACGTCAATAATGACGTATGTTCCCATAGTAACGCCAATAGGGACTTTCCATTGACGTCAATGGGTGGAG
TATTTACGGTAAACTGCCCACTTGGCAGTACATCAAGTGTATCATATGCCAAGTACGCCCCCTATTGACG
TCAATGACGGTAAATGGCCCGCCTGGCATTATGCCCAGTACATGACCTTATGGGACTTTCCTACTTGGCA
GTACATCTACGTATTAGTCATCGCTATTACCATGGTCGAGGTGAGCCCCACGTTCTGCTTCACTCTCCCC
ATCTCCCCCCCCTCCCCACCCCCAATTTTGTATTTATTTATTTTTTAATTATTTTGTGCAGCGATGGGGG
CGGGGGGGGGGGGGGGGCGCGCGCCAGGCGGGGCGGGGCGGGGCGAGGGGCGGGGCGGGGCGAGGCGGAG
AGGTGCGGCGGCAGCCAATCAGAGCGGCGCGCTCCGAAAGTTTCCTTTTATGGCGAGGCGGCGGCGGCGG
CGGCCCTATAAAAAGCGAAGCGCGCGGCGGGCGGGAGTCGCTGCGCGCTGCCTTCGCCCCGTGCCCCGCT
CCGCCGCCGCCTCGCGCCGCCCGCCCCGGCTCTGACTGACCGCGTTACTCCCACAGGTGAGCGGGCGGGA
CGGCCCTTCTCCTCCGGGCTGTAATTAGCGCTTGGTTTAATGACGGCTTGTTTCTTTTCTGTGGCTGCGT
GAAAGCCTTGAGGGGCTCCGGGAGGGCCCTTTGTGCGGGGGGAGCGGCTCGGGGGGTGCGTGCGTGTGTG
TGTGCGTGGGGAGCGCCGCGTGCGGCTCCGCGCTGCCCGGCGGCTGTGAGCGCTGCGGGCGCGGCGCGGG
GCTTTGTGCGCTCCGCAGTGTGCGCGAGGGGAGCGCGGCCGGGGGCGGTGCCCCGCGGTGCGGGGGGGGC
TGCGAGGGGAACAAAGGCTGCGTGCGGGGTGTGTGCGTGGGGGGGTGAGCAGGGGGTGTGGGCGCGTCGG
TCGGGCTGCAACCCCCCCTGCACCCCCCTCCCCGAGTTGCTGAGCACGGCCCGGCTTCGGGTGCGGGGCT
CCGTACGGGGCGTGGCGCGGGGCTCGCCGTGCCGGGCGGGGGGTGGCGGCAGGTGGGGGTGCCGGGCGGG
GCGGGGCCGCCTCGGGCCGGGGAGGGCTCGGGGGAGGGGCGCGGCGGCCCCCGGAGCGCCGGCGGCTGTC
GAGGCGCGGCGAGCCGCAGCCATTGCCTTTTATGGTAATCGTGCGAGAGGGCGCAGGGACTTCCTTTGTC
CCAAATCTGTGCGGAGCCGAAATCTGGGAGGCGCCGCCGCACCCCCTCTAGCGGGCGCGGGGCGAAGCGG
TGCGGCGCCGGCAGGAAGGAAATGGGCGGGGAGGGCCTTCGTGCGTCGCCGCGCCGCCGTCCCCTTCTCC
CTCTCCAGCCTCGGGGCTGTCCGCGGGGGGACGGCTGCCTTCGGGGGGGACGGGGCAGGGCGGGGTTCGG
CTTCTGGCGTGTGACCGGCGGCTCTAGAGCCTCTGCTAACCATGTTCATGCCTTCTTCTTTTTCCTACAG
CTCCTGGGCAACGTGCTGGTTATTGTGCTGTCTCATCATTTTGGCAAAGAATTCCTCGAGCCACCATGGA
CTACAAGGACGACGACGACAAGAACAGCTCGGACGAGGAGAAGCAGCTGCAGCTCATCACCAGCTTGAAG
GAGCAAGCCATTGGCGAATATGAAGACCTTCGAGCAGAGAACCAGAAAACAAAGGAGAAGTGTGACAAAA
TTAGGCAAGAACGAGATGAAGCTGTTAAAAAACTGGAAGAGTTTCAGAAAATTTCACATATGGTTATAGA
GGAGGTGAATTTCATGCAGAACCATCTTGAAATAGAGAAGACATGTCGAGAGAGCGCTGAAGCCTTGGCG
ACAAAGCTAAATAAAGAAAATAAAACACTGAAAAGAATCAGCATGCTATACATGGCCAAACTGGGGCCAG
ACGTAATTACAGAGGAGATAAACATTGATGATGATGACCCAGCCACCGACACAGATGCTGCGGCTGAGAC
CTGTGTGTCTGTTCAGTGTCAGAAGCAAATCAAAGAACTTCGAGATCAAATTGTGTCTGTTCAGGAAGAA
AAGAAGGTGTTAGCCATCGAGCTGGAAAACCTCAAGAGCAAACTCGGGGAGGTGATGGAGGAGGTAAATA
AAGTTAAGCAAGAAAAAGCTGTTTTAAATTCAGAAGTCCTTGAGCAGAGGAAAGTCTTAGAAAAATGCAA
CAGAGTGTCCATGTTGGCTGTTGAAGAGTATGAGGAACTGCAAGTGAACCTGGAACTGGAGAAGGACCTT
CGCAAGAAAGCAGAGTCTTTTGCACAAGAGATGTTCATTGAACAAAACAAACTGAAGAGACAAAGCCACC
TTCTGCTGCAGAGCTCCCTTCCTGACCAGCAGCTTTTGAAAGCTTTAGACGAAAACGCAAAACTTATCCA
GCAGCTTGAAGAAGAGAGGATCCAGCATCAGAAAAAGGTCAAAGAGCTGGAGGAGCGGCTGGAGAATGAA
GCACTTCACAAAGAGATCCATAACCTCAGACAACAGCTGGAGCTTCTGGAAGACGACAAGAGGGAGCTAG
AGCAGAAATACCAGAGCTCGGAGGAGAAGGCCCGGAACCTGAAGCATTCAGTGGATGAACTTCAGAAGCG
AGTGAACCAGTCTGAGAATTCGGTACCTCCCCCGCCTCCTCCTCCTCCACCTCTCCCCCCTCCACCTCCC
AATCCAATCCGGTCCCTCATGTCTATGATCCGGAAGCGATCTCACCCCAGTGGCAATAGTGCTAAGAAAG
AAAAGACAACTCAGCCAGAGACAGCTGAGGAAGTCACAGACCTGAAGAGGCAAGCAGTGGAAGAGATGAT
GGACAGAATTAAGAAGGGAGTTCATCTTAGACCGGTTAACCAGACAGCCAGACCCAAGGCAAAGCCAGAC
TCTCTCAAGGGCTCAGAAAGTGCGGTGGATGAGCTGAAGGGAATCCTGGGGACACTTAACAAATCCACTA
GTTCGAGAAGCTTAAAATCCCTTGGCCCTGAGAACAGTGAAACTGAGTTAGAGAGGATTTTAGGAGGTGG
CAAGCTGACGGCAGAAGCAGATAGCAGTAGTCCTACCGGGATATTAGCCACCTCAGAGTCCAAGTCCATG
CCAGTGTTGGGTTCTGTATCCAGTGTAACAAAATCAGCCTTGAACAAGAAAACTCTGGAGGCAGAATTCA
ACAACCCGTGTCCCCTAACACCTGAGCCAGGTGAAGGGCCCCGTAAATTGGAAGGATGCACGAATCCCAA
GGTTACCTTTCAGCCTCCCAGTAAAGGTGGATACAGGAGAAAATGTGTGGGCAGTGAAAACCAAGCTGAG
CCAGTTGTAGTATTAGATCCTGTTTCCACACACGAACCCCAAACCAAAGACCAGGCTGCTGAAAAAGACC
CAACTCAATTCGAGGAGGAGGGAGGTGAAACCCAACCAGAATACAAAGAAGACAGCGGTGGGAAAACAGG
AGAGACGGACAGTTCCAACTGCTGATCGAGGATATCGCGGCCGCTACGTAAATTCCGCCCCCCCCCCCCC
TCTCCCTCCCCCCCCCCTAACGTTACTGGCCGAAGCCGCTTGGAATAAGGCCGGTGTGCGTTTGTCTATA
TGTTATTTTCCACCATATTGCCGTCTTTTGGCAATGTGAGGGCCCGGAAACCTGGCCCTGTCTTCTTGAC
GAGCATTCCTAGGGGTCTTTCCCCTCTCGCCAAAGGAATGCAAGGTCTGTTGAATGTCGTGAAGGAAGCA
GTTCCTCTGGAAGCTTCTTGAAGACAAACAACGTCTGTAGCGACCCTTTGCAGGCAGCGGAACCCCCCAC
CTGGCGACAGGTGCCTCTGCGGCCAAAAGCCACGTGTATAAGATACACCTGCAAAGGCGGCACAACCCCA
GTGCCACGTTGTGAGTTGGATAGTTGTGGAAAGAGTCAAATGGCTCTCCTCAAGCGTATTCAACAAGGGG
CTGAAGGATGCCCAGAAGGTACCCCATTGTATGGGATCTGATCTGGGGCCTCGGTGCACATGCTTTACAT
GTGTTTAGTCGAGGTTAAAAAAACGTCTAGGCCCCCCGAACCACGGGGACGTGGTTTTCCTTTGAAAAAC
ACGATGATAATATGGCCACAACCATGGTGAGCAAGGGCGAGGAGCTGTTCACCGGGGTGGTGCCCATCCT
GGTCGAGCTGGACGGCGACGTAAACGGCCACAAGTTCAGCGTGTCCGGCGAGGGCGAGGGCGATGCCACC
TACGGCAAGCTGACCCTGAAGTTCATCTGCACCACCGGCAAGCTGCCCGTGCCCTGGCCCACCCTCGTGA
CCACCCTGACCTACGGCGTGCAGTGCTTCAGCCGCTACCCCGACCACATGAAGCAGCACGACTTCTTCAA
GTCCGCCATGCCCGAAGGCTACGTCCAGGAGCGCACCATCTTCTTCAAGGACGACGGCAACTACAAGACC
CGCGCCGAGGTGAAGTTCGAGGGCGACACCCTGGTGAACCGCATCGAGCTGAAGGGCATCGACTTCAAGG
AGGACGGCAACATCCTGGGGCACAAGCTGGAGTACAACTACAACAGCCACAACGTCTATATCATGGCCGA
CAAGCAGAAGAACGGCATCAAGGTGAACTTCAAGATCCGCCACAACATCGAGGACGGCAGCGTGCAGCTC
GCCGACCACTACCAGCAGAACACCCCCATCGGCGACGGCCCCGTGCTGCTGCCCGACAACCACTACCTGA
GCACCCAGTCCGCCCTGAGCAAAGACCCCAACGAGAAGCGCGATCACATGGTCCTGCTGGAGTTCGTGAC
CGCCGCCGGGATCACTCTCGGCATGGACGAGCTGTACAAGTAAAGCGGCCGGCCGCCAGCACAGTGGTCG
ATCGACCAATGCCCTGGCTCACAAATACCACTGAGATCTTTTTCCCTCTGCCAAAAATTATGGGGACATC
ATGAAGCCCCTTGAGCATCTGACTTCTGGCTAATAAAGGAAATTTATTTTCATTGCAATAGTGTGTTGGA
ATTTTTTGTGTCTCTCACTCGGAAGGACATATGGGAGGGCAAATCATTTAAAACATCAGAATGAGTATTT
GGTTTAGAGTTTGGCAACATATGCCCATATGCTGGCTGCCATGAACAAAGGTTGGCTATAAAGAGGTCAT
CAGTATATGAAACAGCCCCCTGCTGTCCATTCCTTATTCCATAGAAAAGCCTTGACTTGAGGTTAGATTT
TTTTTATATTTTGTTTTGTGTTATTTTTTTCTTTAACATCCCTAAAATTTTCCTTACATGTTTTACTAGC
CAGATTTTTCCTCCTCTCCTGACTACTCCCAGTCATAGCTGTCCCTCTTCTCTTATGGAGATCCCTCGAC
CTGCAGCCCAAGCTTGGCGTAATCATGGTCATAGCTGTTTCCTGTGTGAAATTGTTATCCGCTCACAATT
CCACACAACATACGAGCCGGAAGCATAAAGTGTAAAGCCTGGGGTGCCTAATGAGTGAGCTAACTCACAT
TAATTGCGTTGCGCTCACTGCCCGCTTTCCAGTCGGGAAACCTGTCGTGCCAGCGGATCCGCATCTCAAT
TAGTCAGCAACCATAGTCCCGCCCCTAACTCCGCCCATCCCGCCCCTAACTCCGCCCAGTTCCGCCCATT
CTCCGCCCCATGGCTGACTAATTTTTTTTATTTATGCAGAGGCCGAGGCCGCCTCGGCCTCTGAGCTATT
CCAGAAGTAGTGAGGAGGCTTTTTTGGAGGCCTAGGCTTTTGCAAAAAGCTAACTTGTTTATTGCAGCTT
ATAATGGTTACAAATAAAGCAATAGCATCACAAATTTCACAAATAAAGCATTTTTTTCACTGCATTCTAG
TTGTGGTTTGTCCAAACTCATCAATGTATCTTATCATGTCTGGATCCGCTGCATTAATGAATCGGCCAAC
GCGCGGGGAGAGGCGGTTTGCGTATTGGGCGCTCTTCCGCTTCCTCGCTCACTGACTCGCTGCGCTCGGT
CGTTCGGCTGCGGCGAGCGGTATCAGCTCACTCAAAGGCGGTAATACGGTTATCCACAGAATCAGGGGAT
AACGCAGGAAAGAACATGTGAGCAAAAGGCCAGCAAAAGGCCAGGAACCGTAAAAAGGCCGCGTTGCTGG
CGTTTTTCCATAGGCTCCGCCCCCCTGACGAGCATCACAAAAATCGACGCTCAAGTCAGAGGTGGCGAAA
CCCGACAGGACTATAAAGATACCAGGCGTTTCCCCCTGGAAGCTCCCTCGTGCGCTCTCCTGTTCCGACC
CTGCCGCTTACCGGATACCTGTCCGCCTTTCTCCCTTCGGGAAGCGTGGCGCTTTCTCATAGCTCACGCT
GTAGGTATCTCAGTTCGGTGTAGGTCGTTCGCTCCAAGCTGGGCTGTGTGCACGAACCCCCCGTTCAGCC
CGACCGCTGCGCCTTATCCGGTAACTATCGTCTTGAGTCCAACCCGGTAAGACACGACTTATCGCCACTG
GCAGCAGCCACTGGTAACAGGATTAGCAGAGCGAGGTATGTAGGCGGTGCTACAGAGTTCTTGAAGTGGT
GGCCTAACTACGGCTACACTAGAAGAACAGTATTTGGTATCTGCGCTCTGCTGAAGCCAGTTACCTTCGG
AAAAAGAGTTGGTAGCTCTTGATCCGGCAAACAAACCACCGCTGGTAGCGGTGGTTTTTTTGTTTGCAAG
CAGCAGATTACGCGCAGAAAAAAAGGATCTCAAGAAGATCCTTTGATCTTTTCTACGGGGTCTGACGCTC
AGTGGAACGAAAACTCACGTTAAGGGATTTTGGTCATGAGATTATCAAAAAGGATCTTCACCTAGATCCT
TTTAAATTAAAAATGAAGTTTTAAATCAATCTAAAGTATATATGAGTAAACTTGGTCTGACAGTTACCAA
TGCTTAATCAGTGAGGCACCTATCTCAGCGATCTGTCTATTTCGTTCATCCATAGTTGCCTGACTCCCCG
TCGTGTAGATAACTACGATACGGGAGGGCTTACCATCTGGCCCCAGTGCTGCAATGATACCGCGAGACCC
ACGCTCACCGGCTCCAGATTTATCAGCAATAAACCAGCCAGCCGGAAGGGCCGAGCGCAGAAGTGGTCCT
GCAACTTTATCCGCCTCCATCCAGTCTATTAATTGTTGCCGGGAAGCTAGAGTAAGTAGTTCGCCAGTTA
ATAGTTTGCGCAACGTTGTTGCCATTGCTACAGGCATCGTGGTGTCACGCTCGTCGTTTGGTATGGCTTC
ATTCAGCTCCGGTTCCCAACGATCAAGGCGAGTTACATGATCCCCCATGTTGTGCAAAAAAGCGGTTAGC
TCCTTCGGTCCTCCGATCGTTGTCAGAAGTAAGTTGGCCGCAGTGTTATCACTCATGGTTATGGCAGCAC
TGCATAATTCTCTTACTGTCATGCCATCCGTAAGATGCTTTTCTGTGACTGGTGAGTACTCAACCAAGTC
ATTCTGAGAATAGTGTATGCGGCGACCGAGTTGCTCTTGCCCGGCGTCAATACGGGATAATACCGCGCCA
CATAGCAGAACTTTAAAAGTGCTCATCATTGGAAAACGTTCTTCGGGGCGAAAACTCTCAAGGATCTTAC
CGCTGTTGAGATCCAGTTCGATGTAACCCACTCGTGCACCCAACTGATCTTCAGCATCTTTTACTTTCAC
CAGCGTTTCTGGGTGAGCAAAAACAGGAAGGCAAAATGCCGCAAAAAAGGGAATAAGGGCGACACGGAAA
TGTTGAATACTCATACTCTTCCTTTTTCAATATTATTGAAGCATTTATCAGGGTTATTGTCTCATGAGCG
GATACATATTTGAATGTATTTAGAAAAATAAACAAATAGGGGTTCCGCGCACATTTCCCCGAAAAGTGCC
ACCTG
Features (pLannotate 1.2.2; 20 found; start..end, strand, type, name):
      5..384     +  enhancer       CMV enhancer: human cytomegalovirus immediate early enhancer
    386..663     +  promoter       chicken β-actin promoter: No description available
    664..1680    +  intron         chimeric intron: chimera between introns from chicken β-actin and rabbit β-globin
   1678..1734    +  CDS            HBB (fragment): HBB_LEPEU - Experimental evidence at protein level: Swiss-Prot protein existence level 1. Involved in oxygen transport from the lung to the various peripheral tissues. From Lepus europaeus (European hare).
   1752..1772    +  CDS            FLAG (fragment): FLAG® epitope tag, followed by an enterokinase cleavage site
   1773..3662    +  CDS            Shtn1: SHOT1_MOUSE - Also known as Kiaa1598. Experimental evidence at protein level: Swiss-Prot protein existence level 1. Involved in the generation of internal asymmetric signals required for neuronal polarization and neurite outgrowth (PubMed:23864681). Mediates netrin-1-induced F-actin-substrate coupling or 'clutch engagement' within the axon growth cone through activation of CDC42, RAC1 and PAK1-dependent signaling pathway, thereby converting the F-actin retrograde flow into traction forces, concomitantly with filopodium extension and axon outgrowth. Plays a role in cytoskeletal organization by
   3818..4280    +  misc_feature   IRES: internal ribosome entry site (IRES) of the encephalomyocarditis virus (EMCV)
   4294..5013    +  CDS            EGFP: the original enhanced GFP (Yang et al., 1996) mammalian codon-optimized
   5142..5197    +  polyA_signal   β-globin poly(A) signal: rabbit β-globin polyadenylation signal (Gil and Proudfoot, 1987)
   5582..5598    -  protein_bind   lac operator: The lac repressor binds to the lac operator to inhibit transcription in E. coli. This inhibition can be relieved by adding lactose or isopropyl-β-D-thiogalactopyranoside (IPTG). lac repressor encoded by lacI
   5606..5636    -  promoter       lac promoter: promoter for the E. coli lac operon
   5651..5672    -  protein_bind   CAP binding site: CAP binding activates transcription in the presence of cAMP. E. coli catabolite activator protein
   5685..5724    -  CDS            lacI (fragment): lac repressor; lacI; The lac repressor binds to the lac operator to inhibit transcription in E. coli. This inhibition can be relieved by adding lactose or isopropyl-β-D-thiogalactopyranoside (IPTG).
   5731..5753    +  promoter       SV40 promoter (fragment): SV40 enhancer and early promoter
   5777..5912    +  rep_origin     SV40 ori: SV40 origin of replication
   5932..6066    +  polyA_signal   SV40 poly(A) signal: SV40 polyadenylation signal
   6068..6122    -  CDS            lacI (fragment): lac repressor; lacI; The lac repressor binds to the lac operator to inhibit transcription in E. coli. This inhibition can be relieved by adding lactose or isopropyl-β-D-thiogalactopyranoside (IPTG).
   6305..6893    -  rep_origin     ori: high-copy-number ColE1/pMB1/pBR322/pUC origin of replication
   7064..7924    -  CDS            AmpR: β-lactamase; bla; confers resistance to ampicillin, carbenicillin, and related antibiotics
   7925..8029    -  promoter       AmpR promoter: bla
