[The description below was written by a language model from this plasmid's Addgene catalogue record and pLannotate feature annotations shown in this document.]
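Description:
pCAGIG-FLAG-SHTN1LRRR>GGG is an 8,055-nt mammalian expression plasmid built on the pCAGIG backbone, designed to express a mutant form of the long isoform of mouse Shootin1 (Shtn1, also known as Kiaa1598). It is propagated in E. coli as a high-copy plasmid through a ColE1/pUC-type origin and is selected with ampicillin via the β-lactamase gene and its native promoter. The backbone also carries an SV40 origin of replication, which can support episomal amplification in cells expressing SV40 large T antigen. Remnants of lac regulatory elements and an SV40 poly(A) signal are present as well, and these appear to be leftover backbone sequence rather than functional parts of the expression cassette.

Expression is driven by the composite CAG promoter, made up of the CMV immediate-early enhancer, the chicken β-actin promoter and a chimeric β-actin/β-globin intron. This arrangement gives strong, broadly active transcription in mammalian cells. Downstream, an N-terminal FLAG epitope is fused to the Shtn1 coding sequence, allowing antibody-based detection or immunoprecipitation of the protein. The insert carries an RRR to GGG substitution, although the record does not give the residue positions or the functional rationale for the change. An EMCV IRES follows the Shtn1 open reading frame and directs translation of EGFP from the same bicistronic transcript, which ends at a rabbit β-globin polyadenylation signal. Green fluorescence therefore marks transfected cells without fusing the reporter to Shootin1. Given Shootin1's annotated role in neuronal polarization and axon outgrowth, the construct is suited to comparing this arginine-to-glycine mutant with the unmutated long isoform in transfected cells.
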