Addgene plasmid #209570: pCAGIG-FLAG-SHTN1LRRR>GGG
Purpose: Mammalian expression of Shtn1 long isoform with RG mutation
Depositing lab: Sika Zheng. Depositing organization: University of California, Riverside. Publication: Axonogenesis Is Coordinated by Neuron-Specific Alternative Splicing Programming and Splicing Regulator PTBP2. Zhang M, Ergin V, Lin L, Stork C, Chen L, Zheng S. Neuron. 2019 Feb 20;101(4):690-706.e10. doi: 10.1016/j.neuron.2019.01.022. Epub 2019 Feb 4. PubMed 30733148.
Backbone
  Vector backbone: pCAGIG
  Vector type: Mammalian Expression
Growth in bacteria
  Bacterial resistance: Ampicillin, 100 μg/mL
  Growth temperature: 37°C
  Growth strain: DH5alpha
  Copy number: High Copy
Gene/Insert
  Gene/Insert name: Shtn1 long isoform with RG mutation (alt name: Shootin1; mKIAA1598; 4930506M07Rik)
  Species: M. musculus (mouse)
  Mutation: RRR to GGG
  Entrez Gene: 4930506M07Rik (a.k.a. KIAA1598, Kiaa1598, Shootin1, mKIAA1598)
  Cloning method: Ligation Independent Cloning
Terms and licenses: Academic/Nonprofit Terms; Industry Terms: Not Available to Industry
How to cite: pCAGIG-FLAG-SHTN1LRRR>GGG was a gift from Sika Zheng (Addgene plasmid # 209570 ; http://n2t.net/addgene:209570 ; RRID:Addgene_209570)
